Addgene plasmid #33063: pCMV-Flag-YAP-F96A
Depositing lab: Kunliang Guan. Depositing organization: University of California, San Diego (UCSD). Publication: Structural insights into the YAP and TEAD complex. Li Z, Zhao B, Wang P, Chen F, Dong Z, Yang H, Guan KL, Xu Y. Genes Dev. 2010 Feb 1;24(3):235-40. 10.1101/gad.1865810 PubMed 20123905.
Backbone
  Vector backbone: pCMV
  Backbone size w/o insert (bp): 4500
  Vector type: Mammalian Expression
Growth in bacteria
  Bacterial resistance: Ampicillin, 100 μg/mL
  Growth temperature: 37°C
  Growth strain: DH5alpha
  Copy number: Unknown
Gene/Insert
  Gene/Insert name: YAP
  Species: H. sapiens (human)
  Mutation: F96A
  Entrez Gene: YAP1 (a.k.a. COB1, YAP, YAP-1, YAP2, YAP65, YKI)
  Tag / fusion protein: Flag (N terminal on insert)
Terms and licenses: Academic/Nonprofit Terms; Industry Terms: Not Available to Industry
How to cite: pCMV-Flag-YAP-F96A was a gift from Kunliang Guan (Addgene plasmid # 33063 ; http://n2t.net/addgene:33063 ; RRID:Addgene_33063)
