[The description below was written by a language model from this plasmid's Addgene catalogue record.]
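Description:
pCMV-Flag-YAP-F96A is a mammalian expression plasmid built on a pCMV backbone of about 4.5 kb (excluding the insert). It is propagated in E. coli under ampicillin selection. The record gives no copy number, names no origin of replication and lists no mammalian selection marker. No feature table is provided, so the detailed layout of regulatory elements cannot be confirmed. The promoter is not listed explicitly either, although the backbone name implies that expression is driven by the cytomegalovirus immediate-early promoter, a strong constitutive promoter commonly used for transient expression in transfected mammalian cells.

The insert is human YAP (YAP1), the transcriptional co-activator that acts downstream of the Hippo pathway. It carries an N-terminal Flag epitope tag, which allows detection by immunoblotting or immunofluorescence and recovery by immunoprecipitation with anti-Flag antibodies. The coding sequence contains a single point mutation, F96A, replacing phenylalanine 96 with alanine. The record does not say which YAP isoform is encoded, and it does not describe the functional consequence of the mutation. The associated publication is a structural study of the YAP–TEAD complex, so this substitution was most likely designed to test the contribution of a specific residue to YAP binding of TEAD transcription factors. On that reading, the construct would typically be compared with wild-type Flag-YAP in co-immunoprecipitation, reporter or other cell-based assays of YAP–TEAD interaction and YAP-dependent transcription.
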