>Addgene plasmid #33063 | pCMV-Flag-YAP-F96A | addgene partial sequence | sequence record 43062 | CMV-F 5'-CGCAAATGGGCGGTAGGCGTG-3'
GTGAACCGTCAGAATTGATCTACCATGGACTACAAAGACGATGACGACAANNNTTGCGGCCGCGAATTCA
AGCTTAGCCACCATGGACTACAAAGACGATGACGATAAAGCAAGGCTCGAATCGGTACCTAAGGATCCCG
GGCAGCAGCCGCCGCCTCAACCGGCCCCCCAGGGCCAAGGGCAGCCGCCTTCGCAGCCCCCGCAGGGGCA
GGGCCCGCCGTCCGGACCCGGGCAACCGGCACCCGCGGCGACCCAGGCGGCGCCGCAGGCACCCCCCGCC
GGGCATCAGATCGTGCACGTCCGCGGGGACTCGGAGACCGACCTGGAGGCGCTCTTCAACGCCGTCATGA
ACCCCAAGACGGCCAACGTGCCCCAGACCGTGCCCATGAGGCTCCGGAAGCTGCCCGACTCCTTCGCCAA
GCCGCCGGAGCCCAAATCCCACTCCCGACAGGCCAGTACTGATGCAGGCACTGCAGGAGCCCTGACTCCA
CAGCATGTTCGAGCTCATTCCTCTCCAGCTTCTCTGCAGTTGGGAGCTGTTTCTCCTGGGACACTGACCC
CCACTGGAGTAGTCTCTGGCCCAGCAGCTACACCCACAGCTCAGCATCTTCGACAGTCTTCTTTTGAGAT
ACCTGATGATGTACCTCTGCCAGCAGGTTGGGAGATGGCAAAGACATCTTCTGGTCAGAGATACTTCTTA
AATCACATCGATCAGACAACAACATGGCAGGACCCCAGGAAGGCCATGCTGTCCCAGATGAACGTCACAG
CCCCCACCAGTCCACCAGTGCAGCAGAATATGATGAACTCGGCTTCAGGTCCTCTTCCTGATGGATGGGA
ACAAGCCATGACTCA
